Addgene plasmid #229437: sgMARK3-R-1
Purpose: knockout of MARK3
Depositing lab: Christopher Vakoc. Depositing organization: Cold Spring Harbor Laboratory. Publication: MARK2/MARK3 kinases are catalytic co-dependencies of YAP/TAZ in human cancer. Klingbeil O, Skopelitis D, Tonelli C, Yoshimoto T, Alpsoy A, Panepinto MC, Minicozzi F, Merrill JR, Cafiero AM, Aggarwal D, Russo S, Ha T, Demerdash OE, Wee TL, Spector DL, Lyons SK, Tuveson DA, Cifani P, Vakoc CR. Cancer Discov. 2024 Jul 26. doi: 10.1158/2159-8290.CD-23-1529. PubMed 39058094.
Backbone
  Vector backbone: LentiVi
  Vector type: Mammalian Expression, Lentiviral, CRISPR
  Selectable markers: Blasticidin ; GFP-P2A-BlastR
Growth in bacteria
  Bacterial resistance: Ampicillin, 100 μg/mL
  Growth temperature: 37°C
  Growth strain: NEB Stable
  Copy number: High Copy
Gene/Insert
  Gene/Insert name: sgMARK3-R-1
  gRNA/shRNA sequence: CCGGCGCCGAGCCGGACTTC;ACTGTCTCTGAACGGGGTC
  Species: H. sapiens (human)
  Entrez Gene: MARK3 (a.k.a. CTAK1, KP78, PAR1A, Par-1a, VIPB)
  Promoter: hU6;bU6;EFS
  Cloning method: Gibson Cloning
Terms and licenses: Academic/Nonprofit Terms; Industry Terms: Not Available to Industry
How to cite: sgMARK3-R-1 was a gift from Christopher Vakoc (Addgene plasmid # 229437 ; http://n2t.net/addgene:229437 ; RRID:Addgene_229437)
