[The description below was written by a language model from this plasmid's Addgene catalogue record and pLannotate feature annotations shown in this document.]
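Description:
sgMARK3-R-1 is a lentiviral CRISPR guide-RNA plasmid built on the LentiVi backbone and intended for knockout of human MARK3. It carries two guide RNAs targeting MARK3, and the record lists hU6 and bU6 promoters for them. The feature table annotates one human U6 promoter followed by two separate S. pyogenes tracrRNA scaffold fragments. This fits a tandem dual-sgRNA arrangement in which the second (bovine U6) promoter, presumably lying between the scaffolds, was simply not recognised by the annotation tool. No Cas9 coding sequence is annotated, so the nuclease must be supplied separately, for example by Cas9-expressing target cells.

Downstream of a cPPT/CTS element, the EF-1α core (EFS) promoter drives EGFP linked through a P2A peptide to the blasticidin S deaminase gene (bsr). Transduced cells can therefore be tracked by green fluorescence and selected with blasticidin from a single transcript, which is stabilised by a WPRE. The viral frame is third-generation in style: an RSV promoter fused to a truncated HIV-1 5' LTR, the Ψ packaging signal with a gag fragment, the RRE, and a self-inactivating ΔU3 3' LTR. An SV40 poly(A) signal and SV40 origin follow the 3' LTR. Virus production therefore needs packaging and envelope functions provided in trans.

In bacteria the plasmid is maintained at high copy through a ColE1/pUC-type origin with ampicillin resistance, and it also retains an f1 origin and residual lac and T7/T3 cloning-vector elements. The associated publication studies MARK2/MARK3 kinases as dependencies of YAP/TAZ in human cancer, which matches its use for MARK3 loss-of-function experiments.
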