Features (pLannotate 1.2.2; 29 found; start..end, strand, type, name):
      5..231     +  promoter       RSV promoter: Rous sarcoma virus enhancer/promoter
    232..412     +  LTR            5' LTR (truncated): truncated 5' long terminal repeat (LTR) from HIV-1
    459..584     +  misc_feature   HIV-1 Ψ: packaging signal of human immunodeficiency virus type 1
    568..931     +  CDS            HIV-1 gag (fragment): gag protein from human immunodeficiency virus 1; gag
   1077..1310    +  misc_feature   RRE: The Rev response element (RRE) of HIV-1 allows for Rev-dependent mRNA export from the nucleus to the cytoplasm.
   1687..1713    +  CDS            Rev (fragment): human immunodeficiency virus 1 (HIV-1) Rev protein; rev; enhances nuclear export of unspliced and incompletely spliced viral mRNAs
   1717..1957    +  promoter       U6 promoter: RNA polymerase III promoter for human U6 snRNA
   2010..2048    +  misc_RNA       tracrRNA (fragment): trans-activating CRISPR RNA for the Streptococcus pyogenes CRISPR/Cas9 system
   2419..2462    +  misc_RNA       tracrRNA (fragment): trans-activating CRISPR RNA for the Streptococcus pyogenes CRISPR/Cas9 system
   2545..2662    +  misc_feature   cPPT/CTS: central polypurine tract and central termination sequence of HIV-1
   2731..2942    +  promoter       EF-1α core promoter: core promoter for human elongation factor EF-1α
   2995..3711    +  CDS            EGFP: EGFP is a basic (constitutively fluorescent) green fluorescent protein published in 1996, derived from Aequorea victoria. It is reported to be a rapidly-maturing weak dimer with moderate acid sensitivity.
   3784..4203    +  CDS            bsr: BSR_BACCE - Experimental evidence at protein level: Swiss-Prot protein existence level 1. Catalyzes the deamination of the cytosine moiety of the antibiotics blasticidin S, cytomycin and acetylblasticidin S. From Bacillus cereus.
   4227..4815    +  misc_feature   WPRE: woodchuck hepatitis virus posttranscriptional regulatory element
   4866..4885    +  misc_feature   cPPT/CTS (fragment): central polypurine tract and central termination sequence of HIV-1
   4887..5120    +  LTR            3' LTR (ΔU3): self-inactivating 3' long terminal repeat (LTR) from HIV-1
   5198..5319    +  polyA_signal   SV40 poly(A) signal: SV40 polyadenylation signal
   5359..5494    +  rep_origin     SV40 ori: SV40 origin of replication
   5515..5533    -  promoter       T7 promoter: promoter for bacteriophage T7 RNA polymerase
   5541..5696    +  CDS            lacZα (fragment): LacZα fragment of β-galactosidase; lacZ fragment
   5701..6129    +  rep_origin     f1 ori (sequence partly withheld): f1 bacteriophage origin of replication; arrow indicates direction of (+) strand synthesis
   6182..6286    +  promoter       AmpR promoter: bla
   6287..7147    +  CDS            AmpR: β-lactamase; bla; confers resistance to ampicillin, carbenicillin, and related antibiotics
   7318..7906    +  rep_origin     ori: high-copy-number ColE1/pMB1/pBR322/pUC origin of replication
   8089..8181    +  CDS            lacI (fragment): lac repressor; lacI; The lac repressor binds to the lac operator to inhibit transcription in E. coli. This inhibition can be relieved by adding lactose or isopropyl-β-D-thiogalactopyranoside (IPTG).
   8194..8215    +  protein_bind   CAP binding site: CAP binding activates transcription in the presence of cAMP. E. coli catabolite activator protein
   8230..8260    +  promoter       lac promoter: promoter for the E. coli lac operon
   8268..8284    +  protein_bind   lac operator: The lac repressor binds to the lac operator to inhibit transcription in E. coli. This inhibition can be relieved by adding lactose or isopropyl-β-D-thiogalactopyranoside (IPTG). lac repressor encoded by lacI
   8329..8347    +  promoter       T3 promoter: promoter for bacteriophage T3 RNA polymerase
>Addgene plasmid #229437 | sgMARK3-R-1 | addgene full sequence | sequence record 456441 | Addgene NGS Result
TTAATGTAGTCTTATGCAATACTCTTGTAGTCTTGCAACATGGTAACGATGAGTTAGCAACATGCCTTAC
AAGGAGAGAAAAAGCACCGTGCATGCCGATTGGTGGAAGTAAGGTGGTACGATCGTGCCTTATTAGGAAG
GCAACAGACGGGTCTGACATGGATTGGACGAACCACTGAATTGCCGCATTGCAGAGATATTGTATTTAAG
TGCCTAGCTCGATACATAAACGGGTCTCTCTGGTTAGACCAGATCTGAGCCTGGGAGCTCTCTGGCTAAC
TAGGGAACCCACTGCTTAAGCCTCAATAAAGCTTGCCTTGAGTGCTTCAAGTAGTGTGTGCCCGTCTGTT
GTGTGACTCTGGTAACTAGAGATCCCTCAGACCCTTTTAGTCAGTGTGGAAAATCTCTAGCAGTGGCGCC
CGAACAGGGACTTGAAAGCGAAAGGGAAACCAGAGGAGCTCTCTCGACGCAGGACTCGGCTTGCTGAAGC
GCGCACGGCAAGAGGCGAGGGGCGGCGACTGGTGAGTACGCCAAAAATTTTGACTAGCGGAGGCTAGAAG
GAGAGAGATGGGTGCGAGAGCGTCAGTATTAAGCGGGGGAGAATTAGATCGCGATGGGAAAAAATTCGGT
TAAGGCCAGGGGGAAAGAAAAAATATAAATTAAAACATATAGTATGGGCAAGCAGGGAGCTAGAACGATT
CGCAGTTAATCCTGGCCTGTTAGAAACATCAGAAGGCTGTAGACAAATACTGGGACAGCTACAACCATCC
CTTCAGACAGGATCAGAAGAACTTAGATCATTATATAATACAGTAGCAACCCTCTATTGTGTGCATCAAA
GGATAGAGATAAAAGACACCAAGGAAGCTTTAGACAAGATAGAGGAAGAGCAAAACAAAAGTAAGACCAC
CGCACAGCAAGCGGCCGCTGATCTTCAGACCTGGAGGAGGAGATATGAGGGACAATTGGAGAAGTGAATT
ATATAAATATAAAGTAGTAAAAATTGAACCATTAGGAGTAGCACCCACCAAGGCAAAGAGAAGAGTGGTG
CAGAGAGAAAAAAGAGCAGTGGGAATAGGAGCTTTGTTCCTTGGGTTCTTGGGAGCAGCAGGAAGCACTA
TGGGCGCAGCGTCAATGACGCTGACGGTACAGGCCAGACAATTATTGTCTGGTATAGTGCAGCAGCAGAA
CAATTTGCTGAGGGCTATTGAGGCGCAACAGCATCTGTTGCAACTCACAGTCTGGGGCATCAAGCAGCTC
CAGGCAAGAATCCTGGCTGTGGAAAGATACCTAAAGGATCAACAGCTCCTGGGGATTTGGGGTTGCTCTG
GAAAACTCATTTGCACCACTGCTGTGCCTTGGAATGCTAGTTGGAGTAATAAATCTCTGGAACAGATTTG
GAATCACACGACCTGGATGGAGTGGGACAGAGAAATTAACAATTACACAAGCTTAATACACTCCTTAATT
GAAGAATCGCAAAACCAGCAAGAAAAGAATGAACAAGAATTATTGGAATTAGATAAATGGGCAAGTTTGT
GGAATTGGTTTAACATAACAAATTGGCTGTGGTATATAAAATTATTCATAATGATAGTAGGAGGCTTGGT
AGGTTTAAGAATAGTTTTTGCTGTACTTTCTATAGTGAATAGAGTTAGGCAGGGATATTCACCATTATCG
TTTCAGACCCACCTCCCAACCCCGAGGGGACCCAGAGAGGGCCTATTTCCCATGATTCCTTCATATTTGC
ATATACGATACAAGGCTGTTAGAGAGATAATTAGAATTAATTTGACTGTAAACACAAAGATATTAGTACA
AAATACGTGACGTAGAAAGTAATAATTTCTTGGGTAGTTTGCAGTTTTAAAATTATGTTTTAAAATGGAC
TATCATATGCTTACCGTAACTTGAAAGTATTTCGATTTCTTGGCTTTATATATCTTGTGGAAAGGACGAA
ACACCGCCGGCGCCGAGCCGGACTTCGTTTCAGAGCTATGCACAAGAGTGCATAGCAAGTTGAAATAAGG
CTAGTCCGTTATCAACTTTGCTGGAAACAGCAAAGTGGCACCGAGTCGGTGCTTTTTTTGCGTGACCGAG
CTTGTCTGCCCGCGCAGTCCACTAGACAGACGCGCAGAGGTCGGGCGGGCCTAGGGCCAATTTCCCATGG
TTCCCTTCATTTGCATATATGATGTAATAAGGTTATGGAGACTATTAAACTTAGCCCTAATCAAACTATA
TGATGATAATGTGTGTGGTACAAAAGGTCATAACTTATTATATACTTTGAAACTTAAAAAAGGGTTACAG
TTTAGTCACCATAACTGTAAAATTTTTTCTATTCTTAGCTTTATATAGTTCTTGAGAGGCCATGTTTATC
GACTGTCTCTGAACGGGGTCGTTTAAGAGCTATGCTGGAAACAGCATAGCAAGTTTAAATAAGGCTAGTC
CGTTATCAACTTTGCTGGAAACAGCAAAGTGGCACCGAGTCGGTGCTTTTTTTGAATTCTAGATCTTGAG
ACAAATGGCAGTATTCATCCACAATTTTAAAAGAAAAGGGGGGATTGGGGGGTACAGTGCAGGGGAAAGA
ATAGTAGACATAATAGCAACAGACATACAAACTAAAGAATTACAAAAACAAATTACAAAAATTCAAAATT
TTCGGGTTTATTACAGGGACAGCAGAGATCCACTTTGGCGCCGGCTCGAGTGGCTCCGGTGCCCGTCAGT
GGGCAGAGCGCACATCGCCCACAGTCCCCGAGAAGTTGGGGGGAGGGGTCGGCAATTGAACCGGTGCCTA
GAGAAGGTGGCGCGGGGTAAACTGGGAAAGTGATGTCGTGTACTGGCTCCGCCTTTTTCCCGAGGGTGGG
GGAGAACCGTATATAAGTGCAGTAGTCGCCGTGAACGTTCTTTTTCGCAACGGGTTTGCCGCCAGAACAC
AGGTGTCGTGACGCGGGATCCGCCACCATGGATTACAAAGACGATGACGATAAGATGGTGAGCAAGGGCG
AGGAGCTGTTCACCGGGGTGGTGCCCATCCTGGTCGAGCTGGACGGCGACGTAAACGGCCACAAGTTCAG
CGTGTCCGGCGAGGGCGAGGGCGATGCCACCTACGGCAAGCTGACCCTGAAGTTCATCTGCACCACCGGC
AAGCTGCCCGTGCCCTGGCCCACCCTCGTGACCACCCTGACCTACGGCGTGCAGTGCTTCAGCCGCTACC
CCGACCACATGAAGCAGCACGACTTCTTCAAGTCCGCCATGCCCGAAGGCTACGTCCAGGAGCGCACCAT
CTTCTTCAAGGACGACGGCAACTACAAGACCCGCGCCGAGGTGAAGTTCGAGGGCGACACCCTGGTGAAC
CGCATCGAGCTGAAGGGCATCGACTTCAAGGAGGACGGCAACATCCTGGGGCACAAGCTGGAGTACAACT
ACAACAGCCACAACGTCTATATCATGGCCGACAAGCAGAAGAACGGCATCAAGGTGAACTTCAAGATCCG
CCACAACATCGAGGACGGCAGCGTGCAGCTCGCCGACCACTACCAGCAGAACACCCCCATCGGCGACGGC
CCCGTGCTGCTGCCCGACAACCACTACCTGAGCACCCAGTCCGCCCTGAGCAAAGACCCCAACGAGAAGC
GCGATCACATGGTCCTGCTGGAGTTCGTGACCGCCGCCGGGATCACTCTCGGCATGGACGAGCTGTACAA
GGCTAGCGGCAGCGGCGCCACCAACTTCAGCCTGCTGAAGCAGGCCGGCGACGTGGAGGAGAACCCCGGC
CCCATGAAGACCTTCAACATCTCTCAGCAGGACCTTGAGCTGGTGGAAGTTGCCACTGAGAAAATCACCA
TGCTCTATGAGGACAACAAGCACCATGTTGGTGCTGCCATCAGGACCAAGACAGGAGAAATCATCTCTGC
TGTCCACATTGAAGCCTACATTGGCAGGGTCACTGTGTGTGCAGAGGCCATTGCCATTGGGTCTGCAGTC
TCCAATGGGCAGAAGGACTTTGACACCATTGTGGCTGTGAGGCACCCCTACAGTGATGAGGTGGACAGGT
CCATCAGAGTGGTGTCCCCCTGTGGCATGTGCAGGGAGCTCATCTCAGACTATGCCCCTGATTGCTTTGT
TCTGATTGAGATGAATGGCAAGCTGGTCAAGACAACCATTGAGGAGCTGATTCCACTGAAATACACCAGA
AACTAAAAGTAGCGCGTTAAGTCGACAATCAACCTCTGGATTACAAAATTTGTGAAAGATTGACTGGTAT
TCTTAACTATGTTGCTCCTTTTACGCTATGTGGATACGCTGCTTTAATGCCTTTGTATCATGCTATTGCT
TCCCGTATGGCTTTCATTTTCTCCTCCTTGTATAAATCCTGGTTGCTGTCTCTTTATGAGGAGTTGTGGC
CCGTTGTCAGGCAACGTGGCGTGGTGTGCACTGTGTTTGCTGACGCAACCCCCACTGGTTGGGGCATTGC
CACCACCTGTCAGCTCCTTTCCGGGACTTTCGCTTTCCCCCTCCCTATTGCCACGGCGGAACTCATCGCC
GCCTGCCTTGCCCGCTGCTGGACAGGGGCTCGGCTGTTGGGCACTGACAATTCCGTGGTGTTGTCGGGGA
AATCATCGTCCTTTCCTTGGCTGCTCGCCTGTGTTGCCACCTGGATTCTGCGCGGGACGTCCTTCTGCTA
CGTCCCTTCGGCCCTCAATCCAGCGGACCTTCCTTCCCGCGGCCTGCTGCCGGCTCTGCGGCCTCTTCCG
CGTCTTCGCCTTCGCCCTCAGACGAGTCGGATCTCCCTTTGGGCCGCCTCCCCGCGTCGACTTTAAGACC
AATGACTTACAAGGCAGCTGTAGATCTTAGCCACTTTTTAAAAGAAAAGGGGGGACTGGAAGGGCTAATT
CACTCCCAACGAAGACAAGATCTGCTTTTTGCTTGTACTGGGTCTCTCTGGTTAGACCAGATCTGAGCCT
GGGAGCTCTCTGGCTAACTAGGGAACCCACTGCTTAAGCCTCAATAAAGCTTGCCTTGAGTGCTTCAAGT
AGTGTGTGCCCGTCTGTTGTGTGACTCTGGTAACTAGAGATCCCTCAGACCCTTTTAGTCAGTGTGGAAA
ATCTCTAGCAGTACGTATAGTAGTTCATGTCATCTTATTATTCAGTATTTATAACTTGCAAAGAAATGAA
TATCAGAGAGTGAGAGGAACTTGTTTATTGCAGCTTATAATGGTTACAAATAAAGCAATAGCATCACAAA
TTTCACAAATAAAGCATTTTTTTCACTGCATTCTAGTTGTGGTTTGTCCAAACTCATCAATGTATCTTAT
CATGTCTGGCTCTAGCTATCCCGCCCCTAACTCCGCCCATCCCGCCCCTAACTCCGCCCAGTTCCGCCCA
TTCTCCGCCCCATGGCTGACTAATTTTTTTTATTTATGCAGAGGCCGAGGCCGCCTCGGCCTCTGAGCTA
TTCCAGAAGTAGTGAGGAGGCTTTTTTGGAGGCCTAGGGACGTACCCAATTCGCCCTATAGTGAGTCGTA
TTACGCGCGCTCACTGGCCGTCGTTTTACAACGTCGTGACTGGGAAAACCCTGGCGTTACCCAACTTAAT
CGCCTTGCAGCACATCCCCCTTTCGCCAGCTGGCGTAATAGCGAAGAGGCCCGCACCGATCGCCCTTCCC
AACAGTTGCGCAGCCTGAATGGCGAATGGG
[124 nt withheld, positions 5701-5824]
C
[91 nt withheld, positions 5826-5916]
A
[49 nt withheld, positions 5918-5966]
CCTTTGACGTTGGAGTCCACGTTCTTT
[37 nt withheld, positions 5994-6030]
ACCCTATCTCGGTCTATTCTTTTGATTTATAAGGGATTTTGCCGATTTCGGCCTATTGGTTAAAAAATGA
GCTGATTTAACAAAAATTTAACGCGAATTTTAACAAAATATTAACGCTTACAATTTAGGTGGCACTTTTC
GGGGAAATGTGCGCGGAACCCCTATTTGTTTATTTTTCTAAATACATTCAAATATGTATCCGCTCATGAG
ACAATAACCCTGATAAATGCTTCAATAATATTGAAAAAGGAAGAGTATGAGTATTCAACATTTCCGTGTC
GCCCTTATTCCCTTTTTTGCGGCATTTTGCCTTCCTGTTTTTGCTCACCCAGAAACGCTGGTGAAAGTAA
AAGATGCTGAAGATCAGTTGGGTGCACGAGTGGGTTACATCGAACTGGATCTCAACAGCGGTAAGATCCT
TGAGAGTTTTCGCCCCGAAGAACGTTTTCCAATGATGAGCACTTTTAAAGTTCTGCTATGTGGCGCGGTA
TTATCCCGTATTGACGCCGGGCAAGAGCAACTCGGTCGCCGCATACACTATTCTCAGAATGACTTGGTTG
AGTACTCACCAGTCACAGAAAAGCATCTTACGGATGGCATGACAGTAAGAGAATTATGCAGTGCTGCCAT
AACCATGAGTGATAACACTGCGGCCAACTTACTTCTGACAACGATCGGAGGACCGAAGGAGCTAACCGCT
TTTTTGCACAACATGGGGGATCATGTAACTCGCCTTGATCGTTGGGAACCGGAGCTGAATGAAGCCATAC
CAAACGACGAGCGTGACACCACGATGCCTGTAGCAATGGCAACAACGTTGCGCAAACTATTAACTGGCGA
ACTACTTACTCTAGCTTCCCGGCAACAATTAATAGACTGGATGGAGGCGGATAAAGTTGCAGGACCACTT
CTGCGCTCGGCCCTTCCGGCTGGCTGGTTTATTGCTGATAAATCTGGAGCCGGTGAGCGTGGGTCTCGCG
GTATCATTGCAGCACTGGGGCCAGATGGTAAGCCCTCCCGTATCGTAGTTATCTACACGACGGGGAGTCA
GGCAACTATGGATGAACGAAATAGACAGATCGCTGAGATAGGTGCCTCACTGATTAAGCATTGGTAACTG
TCAGACCAAGTTTACTCATATATACTTTAGATTGATTTAAAACTTCATTTTTAATTTAAAAGGATCTAGG
TGAAGATCCTTTTTGATAATCTCATGACCAAAATCCCTTAACGTGAGTTTTCGTTCCACTGAGCGTCAGA
CCCCGTAGAAAAGATCAAAGGATCTTCTTGAGATCCTTTTTTTCTGCGCGTAATCTGCTGCTTGCAAACA
AAAAAACCACCGCTACCAGCGGTGGTTTGTTTGCCGGATCAAGAGCTACCAACTCTTTTTCCGAAGGTAA
CTGGCTTCAGCAGAGCGCAGATACCAAATACTGTTCTTCTAGTGTAGCCGTAGTTAGGCCACCACTTCAA
GAACTCTGTAGCACCGCCTACATACCTCGCTCTGCTAATCCTGTTACCAGTGGCTGCTGCCAGTGGCGAT
AAGTCGTGTCTTACCGGGTTGGACTCAAGACGATAGTTACCGGATAAGGCGCAGCGGTCGGGCTGAACGG
GGGGTTCGTGCACACAGCCCAGCTTGGAGCGAACGACCTACACCGAACTGAGATACCTACAGCGTGAGCT
ATGAGAAAGCGCCACGCTTCCCGAAGGGAGAAAGGCGGACAGGTATCCGGTAAGCGGCAGGGTCGGAACA
GGAGAGCGCACGAGGGAGCTTCCAGGGGGAAACGCCTGGTATCTTTATAGTCCTGTCGGGTTTCGCCACC
TCTGACTTGAGCGTCGATTTTTGTGATGCTCGTCAGGGGGGCGGAGCCTATGGAAAAACGCCAGCAACGC
GGCCTTTTTACGGTTCCTGGCCTTTTGCTGGCCTTTTGCTCACATGTTCTTTCCTGCGTTATCCCCTGAT
TCTGTGGATAACCGTATTACCGCCTTTGAGTGAGCTGATACCGCTCGCCGCAGCCGAACGACCGAGCGCA
GCGAGTCAGTGAGCGAGGAAGCGGAAGAGCGCCCAATACGCAAACCGCCTCTCCCCGCGCGTTGGCCGAT
TCATTAATGCAGCTGGCACGACAGGTTTCCCGACTGGAAAGCGGGCAGTGAGCGCAACGCAATTAATGTG
AGTTAGCTCACTCATTAGGCACCCCAGGCTTTACACTTTATGCTTCCGGCTCGTATGTTGTGTGGAATTG
TGAGCGGATAACAATTTCACACAGGAAACAGCTATGACCATGATTACGCCAAGCGCGCAATTAACCCTCA
CTAAAGGGAACAAAAGCTGGAGCTGCAAGC
